Addgene plasmid #107455: eMscL G22S
Purpose: eMscL G22S is optimized for mammalian rodent neuronal expression to the plasma membrane through a neuron-specific promoter and a voltage-gated channel targeting motif
Depositing lab: Francesco Difato. Depositing organization: Fondazione Istituto Italiano di Tecnologia. Publication: Mechano-sensitization of mammalian neuronal networks through expression of the bacterial mechanosensitive MscL channel. Soloperto A, Boccaccio A, Contestabile A, Moroni M, Hallinan GI, Palazzolo G, Chad J, Deinhardt K, Carugo D, Difato F. J Cell Sci. 2018 Jan 29. pii: jcs.210393. doi: 10.1242/jcs.210393. PubMed 29361543.
Backbone
  Vector backbone: pAAV2
  Total vector size (bp): 6513
  Vector type: Mammalian Expression ; Adeno-associated viral
Growth in bacteria
  Bacterial resistance: Ampicillin, 100 μg/mL
  Growth temperature: 37°C
  Growth strain: NEB Stable
  Copy number: Unknown
Gene/Insert
  Gene/Insert name: bacterial mechanosensitive ion channel of large conductance (alt name: mscL)
  Species: Escherichia coli
  Insert size (bp): 411
  Mutation: Bearing a glycine to serine substitution at position 22
  Entrez Gene: mscL (a.k.a. b3291, ECK3277, yhdC)
  Promoter: human synapsin 1
  Tag / fusion protein: tdTomato fluorescence protein (C terminal on insert); Kir2.1 ER export signal (FCYENEV) (C terminal on insert)
  Cloning method: Restriction Enzyme; 5′ cloning site EcoRI (not destroyed); 3′ cloning site HindIII (not destroyed)
  Sequencing primers: 5′ 5’ - CTGCCTCAGTCTGCGGTGGG - 3’
Terms and licenses: Academic/Nonprofit Terms; Industry Terms: Not Available to Industry
How to cite: eMscL G22S was a gift from Francesco Difato (Addgene plasmid # 107455 ; http://n2t.net/addgene:107455 ; RRID:Addgene_107455)
