[The description below was written by a language model from this plasmid's Addgene catalogue record and pLannotate feature annotations shown in this document.]
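Description:
eMscL G22S is an adeno-associated viral transfer plasmid built on a pAAV2 backbone for neuron-specific expression of an engineered bacterial mechanosensitive channel in mammalian (rodent) neurons. It is propagated in E. coli through a high-copy ColE1/pUC-type origin and selected with ampicillin via the β-lactamase gene. An f1 phage origin is also present, along with short pBR322-derived remnants (bom and rop fragments) that are backbone leftovers. The catalogue lists about 6.5 kb, and the sequenced record is a few bases shorter. The annotation detects a complete AAV2 ITR downstream of the cassette but only two short ITR fragments at the upstream end. This may reflect the difficulty of sequencing or annotating these repeats, or a partial deletion.

Between the ITRs, the human synapsin 1 promoter drives the E. coli mscL coding sequence, which encodes the large-conductance channel that opens in response to membrane stretch. The insert carries a glycine-to-serine substitution at position 22. MscL is fused at its C terminus to tdTomato for fluorescent visualisation, and the catalogue also records a Kir2.1 ER export signal, a short motif not separately annotated in the feature table, intended to promote trafficking of the channel to the plasma membrane. A WPRE enhances transcript stability and expression, and the human growth hormone polyadenylation signal terminates the message. A brief match to a Tet-responsive promoter between hSyn and mscL is only a fragment and is probably not functional. The construct can be transfected directly or packaged into recombinant AAV. It is used to confer mechanical sensitivity on neurons and neuronal networks.
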