Features (pLannotate 1.2.2; 16 found; start..end, strand, type, name):
     12..39      +  repeat_region  AAV2 ITR (fragment): inverted terminal repeat of adeno-associated virus serotype 2 inverted
     68..95      +  repeat_region  AAV2 ITR (fragment): inverted terminal repeat of adeno-associated virus serotype 2 inverted
    175..622     +  promoter       hSyn promoter: human synapsin I promoter; confers neuron-specific expression (Kügler et al., 2003)
    654..687     +  promoter       TRE3GV promoter (fragment): 3rd-generation Tet-responsive promoter that can be activated by binding of Tet-On® 3G, optimized for retroviral and lentiviral vectors
    705..1109    +  CDS            mscL: MSCL_ECOLI - Also known as yhdC. Experimental evidence at protein level: Swiss-Prot protein existence level 1. Mechanosensitive channel that opens in response to stretch forces in the membrane lipid bilayer. Forms a nonselective ion channel with a conductance of about 4 nanosiemens. Participates in the regulation of osmotic pressure changes within the cell. Opens at a pressure just below that which would cause cell disruption and death. The force required to trigger channel opening depends on the membrane lipids composition. From Escherichia coli (strain K12).
   1152..2580    +  CDS            tdTomato (fragment): tandem dimeric (pseudo-monomeric) derivative of DsRed (Shaner et al., 2004) mammalian codon-optimized
   2616..3204    +  misc_feature   WPRE: woodchuck hepatitis virus posttranscriptional regulatory element
   3244..3720    +  polyA_signal   hGH poly(A) signal: human growth hormone polyadenylation signal
   3760..3900    +  repeat_region  AAV2 ITR: inverted terminal repeat of adeno-associated virus serotype 2 inverted
   3905..3956    -  misc_feature   bom (fragment): basis of mobility region from pBR322
   3975..4430    +  rep_origin     f1 ori (sequence partly withheld): f1 bacteriophage origin of replication; arrow indicates direction of (+) strand synthesis
   4431..4480    -  misc_feature   bom (fragment): basis of mobility region from pBR322
   4582..4617    -  CDS            rop (fragment): Rop protein, which maintains plasmids at low copy number; rop
   4712..4816    +  promoter       AmpR promoter: bla
   4817..5677    +  CDS            AmpR: β-lactamase; bla; confers resistance to ampicillin, carbenicillin, and related antibiotics
   5848..6436    +  rep_origin     ori: high-copy-number ColE1/pMB1/pBR322/pUC origin of replication
>Addgene plasmid #107455 | eMscL G22S | addgene full sequence | sequence record 207549 | Addgene NGS Result
CCTGCAGGCAGCTGCGCGCTCGCTCGCTCACTGAGGCCGCCCGGGCGTCGGGCGACCTTTGGTCGCCCGG
CCTCAGTGAGCGAGCGAGCGCGCAGAGAGGGAGTGGCCAACTCCATCACTAGGGGTTCCTGCGGCCGCAC
GCGTGTGTCTAGACTGCAGAGGGCCCTGCGTATGAGTGCAAGTGGGTTTTAGGACCAGGATGAGGCGGGG
TGGGGGTGCCTACCTGACGACCGACCCCGACCCACTGGACAAGCACCCAACCCCCATTCCCCAAATTGCG
CATCCCCTATCAGAGAGGGGGAGGGGAAACAGGATGCGGCGAGGCGCGTGCGCACTGCCAGCTTCAGCAC
CGCGGACAGTGCCTTCGCCCCCGCCTGGCGGCGCGCGCCACCGCCGCCTCAGCACTGAAGGCGCGCTGAC
GTCACTCGCCGGTCCCCCGCAAACTCCCCTTCCCGGCCACCTTGGTCGCGTCCGCGCCGCCGCCGGCCCA
GCCGGACCGCACCACGCGAGGCGCGAGATAGGGGGGCACGGGCGCGACCATCTGCGCTGCGGCGCCGGCG
ACTCAGCGCTGCCTCAGTCTGCGGTGGGCAGCGGAGGAGTCGTGTCGTGCCTGAGAGCGCAGTCGAGAAG
GTACCACCGGTAGATCTGCTAGCGAGCTCGTTTAGTGAACCGTCAGATCGCCTGGAGAATTCGCCACCAT
GGCGAGCATTATTAAAGAATTTCGCGAATTTGCGATGCGCGGGAACGTGGTGGATTTGGCGGTGAGTGTC
ATTATCGGTGCGGCATTCGGGAAGATTGTCTCTTCACTGGTTGCCGATATCATCATGCCTCCTCTGGGCT
TATTAATTGGCGGGATCGATTTTAAACAGTTTGCTGTCACGCTACGCGATGCGCAGGGGGATATCCCTGC
TGTTGTGATGCATTACGGTGTCTTCATTCAAAACGTCTTTGATTTTCTGATTGTGGCCTTTGCCATCTTT
ATGGCGATTAAGCTAATCAACAAACTGAATCGGAAAAAAGAAGAACCAGCAGCCGCACCTGCACCAACTA
AAGAAGAAGTATTACTGACAGAAATTCGTGATTTGCTGAAAGAGCAGAATAACCGCTCTGCTAGCCTGGT
TCCGCGTGGATCTGTCGACAGATCCGCCACCATGGTGAGCAAGGGCGAGGAGGTCATCAAAGAGTTCATG
CGCTTCAAGGTGCGCATGGAGGGCTCCATGAACGGCCACGAGTTCGAGATCGAGGGCGAGGGCGAGGGCC
GCCCCTACGAGGGCACCCAGACCGCCAAGCTGAAGGTGACCAAGGGCGGCCCCCTGCCCTTCGCCTGGGA
CATCCTGTCCCCCCAGTTCATGTACGGCTCCAAGGCGTACGTGAAGCACCCCGCCGACATCCCCGATTAC
AAGAAGCTGTCCTTCCCCGAGGGCTTCAAGTGGGAGCGCGTGATGAACTTCGAGGACGGCGGTCTGGTGA
CCGTGACCCAGGACTCCTCCCTGCAGGACGGCACGCTGATCTACAAGGTGAAGATGCGCGGCACCAACTT
CCCCCCCGACGGCCCCGTAATGCAGAAGAAGACCATGGGCTGGGAGGCCTCCACCGAGCGCCTGTACCCC
CGCGACGGCGTGCTGAAGGGCGAGATCCACCAGGCCCTGAAGCTGAAGGACGGCGGCCGCTACCTGGTGG
AGTTCAAGACCATCTACATGGCCAAGAAGCCCGTGCAACTGCCCGGCTACTACTACGTGGACACCAAGCT
GGACATCACCTCCCACAACGAGGACTACACCATCGTGGAACAGTACGAGCGCTCCGAGGGCCGCCACCAC
CTGTTCCTGGGGCATGGCACCGGCAGCACCGGCAGCGGCAGCTCCGGCACCGCCTCCTCCGAGGACAACA
ACATGGCCGTCATCAAAGAGTTCATGCGCTTCAAGGTGCGCATGGAGGGCTCCATGAACGGCCACGAGTT
CGAGATCGAGGGCGAGGGCGAGGGCCGCCCCTACGAGGGCACCCAGACCGCCAAGCTGAAGGTGACCAAG
GGCGGCCCCCTGCCCTTCGCCTGGGACATCCTGTCCCCCCAGTTCATGTACGGCTCCAAGGCGTACGTGA
AGCACCCCGCCGACATCCCCGATTACAAGAAGCTGTCCTTCCCCGAGGGCTTCAAGTGGGAGCGCGTGAT
GAACTTCGAGGACGGCGGTCTGGTGACCGTGACCCAGGACTCCTCCCTGCAGGACGGCACGCTGATCTAC
AAGGTGAAGATGCGCGGCACCAACTTCCCCCCCGACGGCCCCGTAATGCAGAAGAAGACCATGGGCTGGG
AGGCCTCCACCGAGCGCCTGTACCCCCGCGACGGCGTGCTGAAGGGCGAGATCCACCAGGCCCTGAAGCT
GAAGGACGGCGGCCACTACCTGGTGGAGTTCAAGACCATCTACATGGCCAAGAAGCCCGTGCAACTGCCC
GGCTACTACTACGTGGACACCAAGCTGGACATCACCTCCCACAACGAGGACTACACCATCGTGGAACAGT
ACGAGCGCTCCGAGGGCCGCCACCACCTGTTCCTGTACGGCATGGACGAGCTGTACAAGTTCTGCTACGA
GAACGAGGTGTAAAAGCTTATCGATAATCAACCTCTGGATTACAAAATTTGTGAAAGATTGACTGGTATT
CTTAACTATGTTGCTCCTTTTACGCTATGTGGATACGCTGCTTTAATGCCTTTGTATCATGCTATTGCTT
CCCGTATGGCTTTCATTTTCTCCTCCTTGTATAAATCCTGGTTGCTGTCTCTTTATGAGGAGTTGTGGCC
CGTTGTCAGGCAACGTGGCGTGGTGTGCACTGTGTTTGCTGACGCAACCCCCACTGGTTGGGGCATTGCC
ACCACCTGTCAGCTCCTTTCCGGGACTTTCGCTTTCCCCCTCCCTATTGCCACGGCGGAACTCATCGCCG
CCTGCCTTGCCCGCTGCTGGACAGGGGCTCGGCTGTTGGGCACTGACAATTCCGTGGTGTTGTCGGGGAA
ATCATCGTCCTTTCCTTGGCTGCTCGCCTATGTTGCCACCTGGATTCTGCGCGGGACGTCCTTCTGCTAC
GTCCCTTCGGCCCTCAATCCAGCGGACCTTCCTTCCCGCGGCCTGCTGCCGGCTCTGCGGCCTCTTCCGC
GTCTTCGCCTTCGCCCTCAGACGAGTCGGATCTCCCTTTGGGCCGCCTCCCCGCATCGATACCGAGCGCT
GCTCGATTTAATTAATGATCTACGGGTGGCATCCCTGTGACCCCTCCCCAGTGCCTCTCCTGGCCCTGGA
AGTTGCCACTCCAGTGCCCACCAGCCTTGTCCTAATAAAATTAAGTTGCATCATTTTGTCTGACTAGGTG
TCCTTCTATAATATTATGGGGTGGAGGGGGGTGGTATGGAGCAAGGGGCAAGTTGGGAAGACAACCTGTA
GGGCCTGCGGGGTCTATTGGGAACCAAGCTGGAGTGCAGTGGCACAATCTTGGCTCACTGCAATCTCCGC
CTCCTGGGTTCAAGCGATTCTCCTGCCTCAGCCTCCCGAGTTGTTGGGATTCCAGGCATGCATGACCAGG
CTCAGCTAATTTTTGTTTTTTTGGTAGAGACGGGGTTTCACCATATTGGCCAGGCTGGTCTCCAACTCCT
AATCTCAGGTGATCTACCCACCTTGGCCTCCCAAATTGCTGGGATTACAGGCGTGAACCACTGCTCCCTT
CCCTGTCCTTCTGATTTTGTAGGTAACCACGTGCGGACCGAGCGGCCGCAGGAACCCCTAGTGATGGAGT
TGGCCACTCCCTCTCTGCGCGCTCGCTCGCTCACTGAGGCCGGGCGACCAAAGGTCGCCCGACGCCCGGG
CTTTGCCCGGGCGGCCTCAGTGAGCGAGCGAGCGCGCAGCTGCCTGCAGGGGCGCCTGATGCGGTATTTT
CTCCTTACGCATCTGTGCGGTATTTCACACCGCATA
[95 nt withheld, positions 3957-4051]
T
[46 nt withheld, positions 4053-4098]
C
[141 nt withheld, positions 4100-4240]
CCTTTGACGTTGGAGTCCACGTTCTTT
[37 nt withheld, positions 4268-4304]
ACTCTATCTCGGGCTATTCTTTTGATTTATAAGGGATTTTGCCGATTTCGGTCTATTGGTTAAAAAATGA
GCTGATTTAACAAAAATTTAACGCGAATTTTAACAAAATATTAACGTTTACAATTTTATGGTGCACTCTC
AGTACAATCTGCTCTGATGCCGCATAGTTAAGCCAGCCCCGACACCCGCCAACACCCGCTGACGCGCCCT
GACGGGCTTGTCTGCTCCCGGCATCCGCTTACAGACAAGCTGTGACCGTCTCCGGGAGCTGCATGTGTCA
GAGGTTTTCACCGTCATCACCGAAACGCGCGAGACGAAAGGGCCTCGTGATACGCCTATTTTTATAGGTT
AATGTCATGATAATAATGGTTTCTTAGACGTCAGGTGGCACTTTTCGGGGAAATGTGCGCGGAACCCCTA
TTTGTTTATTTTTCTAAATACATTCAAATATGTATCCGCTCATGAGACAATAACCCTGATAAATGCTTCA
ATAATATTGAAAAAGGAAGAGTATGAGTATTCAACATTTCCGTGTCGCCCTTATTCCCTTTTTTGCGGCA
TTTTGCCTTCCTGTTTTTGCTCACCCAGAAACGCTGGTGAAAGTAAAAGATGCTGAAGATCAGTTGGGTG
CACGAGTGGGTTACATCGAACTGGATCTCAACAGCGGTAAGATCCTTGAGAGTTTTCGCCCCGAAGAACG
TTTTCCAATGATGAGCACTTTTAAAGTTCTGCTATGTGGCGCGGTATTATCCCGTATTGACGCCGGGCAA
GAGCAACTCGGTCGCCGCATACACTATTCTCAGAATGACTTGGTTGAGTACTCACCAGTCACAGAAAAGC
ATCTTACGGATGGCATGACAGTAAGAGAATTATGCAGTGCTGCCATAACCATGAGTGATAACACTGCGGC
CAACTTACTTCTGACAACGATCGGAGGACCGAAGGAGCTAACCGCTTTTTTGCACAACATGGGGGATCAT
GTAACTCGCCTTGATCGTTGGGAACCGGAGCTGAATGAAGCCATACCAAACGACGAGCGTGACACCACGA
TGCCTGTAGCAATGGCAACAACGTTGCGCAAACTATTAACTGGCGAACTACTTACTCTAGCTTCCCGGCA
ACAATTAATAGACTGGATGGAGGCGGATAAAGTTGCAGGACCACTTCTGCGCTCGGCCCTTCCGGCTGGC
TGGTTTATTGCTGATAAATCTGGAGCCGGTGAGCGTGGGTCTCGCGGTATCATTGCAGCACTGGGGCCAG
ATGGTAAGCCCTCCCGTATCGTAGTTATCTACACGACGGGGAGTCAGGCAACTATGGATGAACGAAATAG
ACAGATCGCTGAGATAGGTGCCTCACTGATTAAGCATTGGTAACTGTCAGACCAAGTTTACTCATATATA
CTTTAGATTGATTTAAAACTTCATTTTTAATTTAAAAGGATCTAGGTGAAGATCCTTTTTGATAATCTCA
TGACCAAAATCCCTTAACGTGAGTTTTCGTTCCACTGAGCGTCAGACCCCGTAGAAAAGATCAAAGGATC
TTCTTGAGATCCTTTTTTTCTGCGCGTAATCTGCTGCTTGCAAACAAAAAAACCACCGCTACCAGCGGTG
GTTTGTTTGCCGGATCAAGAGCTACCAACTCTTTTTCCGAAGGTAACTGGCTTCAGCAGAGCGCAGATAC
CAAATACTGTTCTTCTAGTGTAGCCGTAGTTAGGCCACCACTTCAAGAACTCTGTAGCACCGCCTACATA
CCTCGCTCTGCTAATCCTGTTACCAGTGGCTGCTGCCAGTGGCGATAAGTCGTGTCTTACCGGGTTGGAC
TCAAGACGATAGTTACCGGATAAGGCGCAGCGGTCGGGCTGAACGGGGGGTTCGTGCACACAGCCCAGCT
TGGAGCGAACGACCTACACCGAACTGAGATACCTACAGCGTGAGCTATGAGAAAGCGCCACGCTTCCCGA
AGGGAGAAAGGCGGACAGGTATCCGGTAAGCGGCAGGGTCGGAACAGGAGAGCGCACGAGGGAGCTTCCA
GGGGGAAACGCCTGGTATCTTTATAGTCCTGTCGGGTTTCGCCACCTCTGACTTGAGCGTCGATTTTTGT
GATGCTCGTCAGGGGGGCGGAGCCTATGGAAAAACGCCAGCAACGCGGCCTTTTTACGGTTCCTGGCCTT
TTGCTGGCCTTTTGCTCACATGT
